>Addgene plasmid #135567 | pOTTC1617 pAAV SYN1 Nuc-EYFP | addgene full sequence | sequence record 341666 | Addgene NGS Result
CCTGCAGGCAGCTGCGCGCTCGCTCGCTCACTGAGGCCGCCCGGGCGTCGGGCGACCTTTGGTCGCCCGG
CCTCAGTGAGCGAGCGAGCGCGCAGAGAGGGAGTGGCCAACTCCATCACTAGGGGTTCCTGCGGCCGCAC
GCGTGTGTCTAGACTGCAGAGGGCCCTGCGTATGAGTGCAAGTGGGTTTTAGGACCAGGATGAGGCGGGG
TGGGGGTGCCTACCTGACGACCGACCCCGACCCACTGGACAAGCACCCAACCCCCATTCCCCAAATTGCG
CATCCCCTATCAGAGAGGGGGAGGGGAAACAGGATGCGGCGAGGCGCGTGCGCACTGCCAGCTTCAGCAC
CGCGGACAGTGCCTTCGCCCCCGCCTGGCGGCGCGCGCCACCGCCGCCTCAGCACTGAAGGCGCGCTGAC
GTCACTCGCCGGTCCCCCGCAAACTCCCCTTCCCGGCCACCTTGGTCGCGTCCGCGCCGCCGCCGGCCCA
GCCGGACCGCACCACGCGAGGCGCGAGATAGGGGGGCACGGGCGCGACCATCTGCGCTGCGGCGCCGGCG
ACTCAGCGCTGCCTCAGTCTGCGGTGGGCAGCGGAGGAGTCGTGTCGTGCCTGAGAGCGCAGTCGAGAAG
GTACCGGATCCGAAGTTATCGCTAGCGCTACCGGACTCAGATCTCACCATGGTGAGCAAGGGCGAGGAGC
TGTTCACCGGGGTGGTGCCCATCCTGGTCGAGCTGGACGGCGACGTAAACGGCCACAAGTTCAGCGTGTC
CGGCGAGGGCGAGGGCGATGCCACCTACGGCAAGCTGACCCTGAAGTTCATCTGCACCACCGGCAAGCTG
CCCGTGCCCTGGCCCACCCTCGTGACCACCTTCGGCTACGGCCTGCAGTGCTTCGCCCGCTACCCCGACC
ACATGAAGCAGCACGACTTCTTCAAGTCCGCCATGCCCGAAGGCTACGTCCAGGAGCGCACCATCTTCTT
CAAGGACGACGGCAACTACAAGACCCGCGCCGAGGTGAAGTTCGAGGGCGACACCCTGGTGAACCGCATC
GAGCTGAAGGGCATCGACTTCAAGGAGGACGGCAACATCCTGGGGCACAAGCTGGAGTACAACTACAACA
GCCACAACGTCTATATCATGGCCGACAAGCAGAAGAACGGCATCAAGGTGAACTTCAAGATCCGCCACAA
CATCGAGGACGGCAGCGTGCAGCTCGCCGACCACTACCAGCAGAACACCCCCATCGGCGACGGCCCCGTG
CTGCTGCCCGACAACCACTACCTGAGCTACCAGTCCGCCCTGAGCAAAGACCCCAACGAGAAGCGCGATC
ACATGGTCCTGCTGGAGTTCGTGACCGCCGCCGGGATCACTCTCGGCATGGACGAGCTGTACAAGTCCGG
CCTGCGCAGCCGCGCCGACCCAAAAAAGAAGCGCAAGGTAGACCCCAAGAAGAAGCGCAAGGTAGATCCA
AAAAAGAAGAGAAAGGTATGATAGGCGCGCCATAACTTCGAATTCGATATCAAGCTTATCGATAATCAAC
CTCTGGATTACAAAATTTGTGAAAGATTGACTGGTATTCTTAACTATGTTGCTCCTTTTACGCTATGTGG
ATACGCTGCTTTAATGCCTTTGTATCATGCTATTGCTTCCCGTATGGCTTTCATTTTCTCCTCCTTGTAT
AAATCCTGGTTGCTGTCTCTTTATGAGGAGTTGTGGCCCGTTGTCAGGCAACGTGGCGTGGTGTGCACTG
TGTTTGCTGACGCAACCCCCACTGGTTGGGGCATTGCCACCACCTGTCAGCTCCTTTCCGGGACTTTCGC
TTTCCCCCTCCCTATTGCCACGGCGGAACTCATCGCCGCCTGCCTTGCCCGCTGCTGGACAGGGGCTCGG
CTGTTGGGCACTGACAATTCCGTGGTGTTGTCGGGGAAATCATCGTCCTTTCCTTGGCTGCTCGCCTATG
TTGCCACCTGGATTCTGCGCGGGACGTCCTTCTGCTACGTCCCTTCGGCCCTCAATCCAGCGGACCTTCC
TTCCCGCGGCCTGCTGCCGGCTCTGCGGCCTCTTCCGCGTCTTCGCCTTCGCCCTCAGACGAGTCGGATC
TCCCTTTGGGCCGCCTCCCCGCATCGATACCGAGCGCTGCTCGAGAGATCTACGGGTGGCATCCCTGTGA
CCCCTCCCCAGTGCCTCTCCTGGCCCTGGAAGTTGCCACTCCAGTGCCCACCAGCCTTGTCCTAATAAAA
TTAAGTTGCATCATTTTGTCTGACTAGGTGTCCTTCTATAATATTATGGGGTGGAGGGGGGTGGTATGGA
GCAAGGGGCAAGTTGGGAAGACAACCTGTAGGGCCTGCGGGGTCTATTGGGAACCAAGCTGGAGTGCAGT
GGCACAATCTTGGCTCACTGCAATCTCCGCCTCCTGGGTTCAAGCGATTCTCCTGCCTCAGCCTCCCGAG
TTGTTGGGATTCCAGGCATGCATGACCAGGCTCAGCTAATTTTTGTTTTTTTGGTAGAGACGGGGTTTCA
CCATATTGGCCAGGCTGGTCTCCAACTCCTAATCTCAGGTGATCTACCCACCTTGGCCTCCCAAATTGCT
GGGATTACAGGCGTGAACCACTGCTCCCTTCCCTGTCCTTCTGATTTTGTAGGTAACCACGTGCGGACCG
AGCGGCCGCAGGAACCCCTAGTGATGGAGTTGGCCACTCCCTCTCTGCGCGCTCGCTCGCTCACTGAGGC
CGGGCGACCAAAGGTCGCCCGACGCCCGGGCTTTGCCCGGGCGGCCTCAGTGAGCGAGCGAGCGCGCAGC
TGCCTGCAGGGGCGCCTGATGCGGTATTTTCTCCTTACGCATCTGTGCGGTATTTCACACCGCATA
[95 nt withheld, positions 2867-2961]
T
[46 nt withheld, positions 2963-3008]
C
[141 nt withheld, positions 3010-3150]
CCTTTGACGTTGGAGTCCACGTTCTTT
[37 nt withheld, positions 3178-3214]
ACTCTATCTCGGGCTATTCTTTTGATTTATAAGGGATTTTGCCGATTTCGGTCTATTGGTTAAAAAATGA
GCTGATTTAACAAAAATTTAACGCGAATTTTAACAAAATATTAACGTTTACAATTTTATGGTGCACTCTC
AGTACAATCTGCTCTGATGCCGCATAGTTAAGCCAGCCCCGACACCCGCCAACACCCGCTGACGCGCCCT
GACGGGCTTGTCTGCTCCCGGCATCCGCTTACAGACAAGCTGTGACCGTCTCCGGGAGCTGCATGTGTCA
GAGGTTTTCACCGTCATCACCGAAACGCGCGAGACGAAAGGGCCTCGTGATACGCCTATTTTTATAGGTT
AATGTCATGATAATAATGGTTTCTTAGACGTCAGGTGGCACTTTTCGGGGAAATGTGCGCGGAACCCCTA
TTTGTTTATTTTTCTAAATACATTCAAATATGTATCCGCTCATGAGACAATAACCCTGATAAATGCTTCA
ATAATATTGAAAAAGGAAGAGTATGAGTATTCAACATTTCCGTGTCGCCCTTATTCCCTTTTTTGCGGCA
TTTTGCCTTCCTGTTTTTGCTCACCCAGAAACGCTGGTGAAAGTAAAAGATGCTGAAGATCAGTTGGGTG
CACGAGTGGGTTACATCGAACTGGATCTCAACAGCGGTAAGATCCTTGAGAGTTTTCGCCCCGAAGAACG
TTTTCCAATGATGAGCACTTTTAAAGTTCTGCTATGTGGCGCGGTATTATCCCGTATTGACGCCGGGCAA
GAGCAACTCGGTCGCCGCATACACTATTCTCAGAATGACTTGGTTGAGTACTCACCAGTCACAGAAAAGC
ATCTTACGGATGGCATGACAGTAAGAGAATTATGCAGTGCTGCCATAACCATGAGTGATAACACTGCGGC
CAACTTACTTCTGACAACGATCGGAGGACCGAAGGAGCTAACCGCTTTTTTGCACAACATGGGGGATCAT
GTAACTCGCCTTGATCGTTGGGAACCGGAGCTGAATGAAGCCATACCAAACGACGAGCGTGACACCACGA
TGCCTGTAGCAATGGCAACAACGTTGCGCAAACTATTAACTGGCGAACTACTTACTCTAGCTTCCCGGCA
ACAATTAATAGACTGGATGGAGGCGGATAAAGTTGCAGGACCACTTCTGCGCTCGGCCCTTCCGGCTGGC
TGGTTTATTGCTGATAAATCTGGAGCCGGTGAGCGTGGGTCTCGCGGTATCATTGCAGCACTGGGGCCAG
ATGGTAAGCCCTCCCGTATCGTAGTTATCTACACGACGGGGAGTCAGGCAACTATGGATGAACGAAATAG
ACAGATCGCTGAGATAGGTGCCTCACTGATTAAGCATTGGTAACTGTCAGACCAAGTTTACTCATATATA
CTTTAGATTGATTTAAAACTTCATTTTTAATTTAAAAGGATCTAGGTGAAGATCCTTTTTGATAATCTCA
TGACCAAAATCCCTTAACGTGAGTTTTCGTTCCACTGAGCGTCAGACCCCGTAGAAAAGATCAAAGGATC
TTCTTGAGATCCTTTTTTTCTGCGCGTAATCTGCTGCTTGCAAACAAAAAAACCACCGCTACCAGCGGTG
GTTTGTTTGCCGGATCAAGAGCTACCAACTCTTTTTCCGAAGGTAACTGGCTTCAGCAGAGCGCAGATAC
CAAATACTGTTCTTCTAGTGTAGCCGTAGTTAGGCCACCACTTCAAGAACTCTGTAGCACCGCCTACATA
CCTCGCTCTGCTAATCCTGTTACCAGTGGCTGCTGCCAGTGGCGATAAGTCGTGTCTTACCGGGTTGGAC
TCAAGACGATAGTTACCGGATAAGGCGCAGCGGTCGGGCTGAACGGGGGGTTCGTGCACACAGCCCAGCT
TGGAGCGAACGACCTACACCGAACTGAGATACCTACAGCGTGAGCTATGAGAAAGCGCCACGCTTCCCGA
AGGGAGAAAGGCGGACAGGTATCCGGTAAGCGGCAGGGTCGGAACAGGAGAGCGCACGAGGGAGCTTCCA
GGGGGAAACGCCTGGTATCTTTATAGTCCTGTCGGGTTTCGCCACCTCTGACTTGAGCGTCGATTTTTGT
GATGCTCGTCAGGGGGGCGGAGCCTATGGAAAAACGCCAGCAACGCGGCCTTTTTACGGTTCCTGGCCTT
TTGCTGGCCTTTTGCTCACATGT
Features (pLannotate 1.2.2; 17 found; start..end, strand, type, name):
     12..39      +  repeat_region  AAV2 ITR (fragment): inverted terminal repeat of adeno-associated virus serotype 2 inverted
     68..95      +  repeat_region  AAV2 ITR (fragment): inverted terminal repeat of adeno-associated virus serotype 2 inverted
    175..622     +  promoter       hSyn promoter: human synapsin I promoter; confers neuron-specific expression (Kügler et al., 2003)
    651..675     +  misc_feature   MCS (fragment): multiple cloning site
    679..1395    +  CDS            EYFP: EYFP is a basic (constitutively fluorescent) green/yellow fluorescent protein published in 1996, derived from Aequorea victoria. It is reported to be a very rapidly-maturing weak dimer with high acid sensitivity.
   1468..1488    +  CDS            SV40 NLS: nuclear localization signal of SV40 (simian virus 40) large T antigen
   1510..1534    +  misc_feature   MCS (fragment): pBluescript multiple cloning site
   1534..2122    +  misc_feature   WPRE: woodchuck hepatitis virus posttranscriptional regulatory element
   2154..2630    +  polyA_signal   hGH poly(A) signal: human growth hormone polyadenylation signal
   2670..2810    +  repeat_region  AAV2 ITR: inverted terminal repeat of adeno-associated virus serotype 2 inverted
   2815..2866    -  misc_feature   bom (fragment): basis of mobility region from pBR322
   2885..3340    +  rep_origin     f1 ori (sequence partly withheld): f1 bacteriophage origin of replication; arrow indicates direction of (+) strand synthesis
   3341..3390    -  misc_feature   bom (fragment): basis of mobility region from pBR322
   3492..3527    -  CDS            rop (fragment): Rop protein, which maintains plasmids at low copy number; rop
   3622..3726    +  promoter       AmpR promoter: bla
   3727..4587    +  CDS            AmpR: β-lactamase; bla; confers resistance to ampicillin, carbenicillin, and related antibiotics
   4758..5346    +  rep_origin     ori: high-copy-number ColE1/pMB1/pBR322/pUC origin of replication
