[The description below was written by a language model from this plasmid's Addgene catalogue record and pLannotate feature annotations shown in this document.]
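Description:
pOTTC1617 pAAV SYN1 Nuc-EYFP is an adeno-associated virus transfer plasmid for mammalian expression, built on the pAAV SYN1 iRFP-FLAG backbone and designed to label neuronal nuclei with a yellow fluorescent reporter. The expression cassette is flanked by AAV2 inverted terminal repeats, which allow the intervening DNA to be replicated and packaged into recombinant AAV particles when helper functions are supplied. The annotation detects a full-length ITR on the 3′ side and only short ITR fragments on the 5′ side. This may reflect the difficulty of sequencing and annotating these repeats rather than a real truncation. In bacteria the plasmid is maintained through a ColE1/pMB1-type origin and selected with ampicillin via β-lactamase. An f1 phage origin and small remnants of pBR322 bom and rop sequences are also present. The catalogue lists it as low copy and as grown in a recombination-deficient strain, consistent with the need to preserve the ITRs.

Within the cassette, the human synapsin I promoter restricts transcription to neurons and drives EYFP fused at its C terminus to a nuclear localisation signal. The catalogue describes this as a 3xNLS tag, whereas the feature table annotates a single SV40 large T antigen NLS downstream of EYFP. A WPRE follows the coding sequence to enhance transcript stability and expression, and a human growth hormone polyadenylation signal terminates the message. The first insert position is recorded as empty. The sequenced record is 5,407 nt, somewhat shorter than the approximate 6,000 bp in the catalogue. The construct serves as a neuron-specific nuclear fluorescent marker for AAV-mediated delivery, and the associated publication concerns central amygdala circuits.
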