Addgene plasmid #135567: pOTTC1617 pAAV SYN1 Nuc-EYFP
Purpose: An AAV vector expressing a neuronally expressed nuclear EYFP reporter
Depositing lab: Christopher Richie. Depositing organization: National Institute on Drug Abuse (NIDA). Publication: Abstinence-dependent dissociable central amygdala microcircuits control drug craving. Venniro M, Russell TI, Ramsey LA, Richie CT, Lesscher HMB, Giovanetti SM, Messing RO, Shaham Y. Proc Natl Acad Sci U S A. 2020 Apr 7;117(14):8126-8134. doi: 10.1073/pnas.2001615117. Epub 2020 Mar 23. PubMed 32205443.
Backbone
  Vector backbone: pAAV SYN1 iRFP-FLAG
  Total vector size (bp): 6000
  Vector type: Mammalian Expression, AAV
Growth in bacteria
  Bacterial resistance: Ampicillin, 100 μg/mL
  Growth temperature: 30°C
  Growth strain: NEB Stable
  Copy number: Low Copy
Gene/Insert 1
  Gene/Insert name: empty
Gene/Insert 2
  Gene/Insert name: Nuc-EYFP (alt name: Yellow Fluorescent protein)
  Insert size (bp): 800
  Promoter: hSYN1
  Tag / fusion protein: 3xNLS (C terminal on insert)
  Cloning method: Ligation Independent Cloning
  Sequencing primers: 5′ ACTCAGCGCTGCCTCAGTCT; 3′ ATGAAAGCCATACGGGAAGC
Terms and licenses: Academic/Nonprofit Terms; Industry Terms: Not Available to Industry
How to cite: pOTTC1617 pAAV SYN1 Nuc-EYFP was a gift from Christopher Richie (Addgene plasmid # 135567 ; http://n2t.net/addgene:135567 ; RRID:Addgene_135567)
